>Addgene plasmid #76575 | PIP4K2A gRNA (BRDN0001149528) | addgene full sequence | sequence record 186098 | Addgene Assembled Sequence
CCCGGGTGCAAAGATGGATAAAGTTTTAAACAGAGAGGAATCTTTGCAGCTAATGGACCTTCTAGGTCTT
GAAAGGAGTGGGAATTGGCTCCGGTGCCCGTCAGTGGGCAGAGCGCACATCGCCCACAGTCCCCGAGAAG
TTGGGGGGAGGGGTCGGCAATTGATCCGGTGCCTAGAGAAGGTGGCGCGGGGTAAACTGGGAAAGTGATG
TCGTGTACTGGCTCCGCCTTTTTCCCGAGGGTGGGGGAGAACCGTATATAAGTGCAGTAGTCGCCGTGAA
CGTTCTTTTTCGCAACGGGTTTGCCGCCAGAACACAGGTAAGTGCCGTGTGTGGTTCCCGCGGGCCTGGC
CTCTTTACGGGTTATGGCCCTTGCGTGCCTTGAATTACTTCCACCTGGCTGCAGTACGTGATTCTTGATC
CCGAGCTTCGGGTTGGAAGTGGGTGGGAGAGTTCGAGGCCTTGCGCTTAAGGAGCCCCTTCGCCTCGTGC
TTGAGTTGAGGCCTGGCCTGGGCGCTGGGGCCGCCGCGTGCGAATCTGGTGGCACCTTCGCGCCTGTCTC
GCTGCTTTCGATAAGTCTCTAGCCATTTAAAATTTTTGATGACCTGCTGCGACGCTTTTTTTCTGGCAAG
ATAGTCTTGTAAATGCGGGCCAAGATCTGCACACTGGTATTTCGGTTTTTGGGGCCGCGGGCGGCGACGG
GGCCCGTGCGTCCCAGCGCACATGTTCGGCGAGGCGGGGCCTGCGAGCGCGGCCACCGAGAATCGGACGG
GGGTAGTCTCAAGCTGGCCGGCCTGCTCTGGTGCCTGGCCTCGCGCCGCCGTGTATCGCCCCGCCCTGGG
CGGCAAGGCTGGCCCGGTCGGCACCAGTTGCGTGAGCGGAAAGATGGCCGCTTCCCGGCCCTGCTGCAGG
GAGCTCAAAATGGAGGACGCGGCGCTCGGGAGAGCGGGCGGGTGAGTCACCCACACAAAGGAAAAGGGCC
TTTCCGTCCTCAGCCGTCGCTTCATGTGACTCCACGGAGTACCGGGCGCCGTCCAGGCACCTCGATTAGT
TCTCGAGCTTTTGGAGTACGTCGTCTTTAGGTTGGGGGGAGGGGTTTTATGCGATGGAGTTTCCCCACAC
TGAGTGGGTGGAGACTGAAGTTAGGCCAGCTTGGCACTTGATGTAATTCTCCTTGGAATTTGCCCTTTTT
GAGTTTGGATCTTGGTTCATTCTCAAGCCTCAGACAGTGGTTCAAAGTTTTTTTCTTCCATTTCAGGTGT
CGTGACGTACGGCCACCATGACCGAGTACAAGCCCACGGTGCGCCTCGCCACCCGCGACGACGTCCCCAG
GGCCGTACGCACCCTCGCCGCCGCGTTCGCCGACTACCCCGCCACGCGCCACACCGTCGATCCGGACCGC
CACATCGAGCGGGTCACCGAGCTGCAAGAACTCTTCCTCACGCGCGTCGGGCTCGACATCGGCAAGGTGT
GGGTCGCGGACGACGGCGCCGCCGTGGCGGTCTGGACCACGCCGGAGAGCGTCGAAGCGGGGGCGGTGTT
CGCCGAGATCGGCCCGCGCATGGCCGAGTTGAGCGGTTCCCGGCTGGCCGCGCAGCAACAGATGGAAGGC
CTCCTGGCGCCGCACCGGCCCAAGGAGCCCGCGTGGTTCCTGGCCACCGTCGGAGTCTCGCCCGACCACC
AGGGCAAGGGTCTGGGCAGCGCCGTCGTGCTCCCCGGAGTGGAGGCGGCCGAGCGCGCCGGGGTGCCCGC
CTTCCTGGAGACCTCCGCGCCCCGCAACCTCCCCTTCTACGAGCGGCTCGGCTTCACCGTCACCGCCGAC
GTCGAGGTGCCCGAAGGACCGCGCACCTGGTGCATGACCCGCAAGCCCGGTGCCTGAACGCGTTAAGTCG
ACAATCAACCTCTGGATTACAAAATTTGTGAAAGATTGACTGGTATTCTTAACTATGTTGCTCCTTTTAC
GCTATGTGGATACGCTGCTTTAATGCCTTTGTATCATGCTATTGCTTCCCGTATGGCTTTCATTTTCTCC
TCCTTGTATAAATCCTGGTTGCTGTCTCTTTATGAGGAGTTGTGGCCCGTTGTCAGGCAACGTGGCGTGG
TGTGCACTGTGTTTGCTGACGCAACCCCCACTGGTTGGGGCATTGCCACCACCTGTCAGCTCCTTTCCGG
GACTTTCGCTTTCCCCCTCCCTATTGCCACGGCGGAACTCATCGCCGCCTGCCTTGCCCGCTGCTGGACA
GGGGCTCGGCTGTTGGGCACTGACAATTCCGTGGTGTTGTCGGGGAAATCATCGTCCTTTCCTTGGCTGC
TCGCCTGTGTTGCCACCTGGATTCTGCGCGGGACGTCCTTCTGCTACGTCCCTTCGGCCCTCAATCCAGC
GGACCTTCCTTCCCGCGGCCTGCTGCCGGCTCTGCGGCCTCTTCCGCGTCTTCGCCTTCGCCCTCAGACG
AGTCGGATCTCCCTTTGGGCCGCCTCCCCGCGTCGACTTTAAGACCAATGACTTACAAGGCAGCTGTAGA
TCTTAGCCACTTTTTAAAAGAAAAGGGGGGACTGGAAGGGCTAATTCACTCCCAACGAAGACAAGATCTG
CTTTTTGCTTGTACTGGGTCTCTCTGGTTAGACCAGATCTGAGCCTGGGAGCTCTCTGGCTAACTAGGGA
ACCCACTGCTTAAGCCTCAATAAAGCTTGCCTTGAGTGCTTCAAGTAGTGTGTGCCCGTCTGTTGTGTGA
CTCTGGTAACTAGAGATCCCTCAGACCCTTTTAGTCAGTGTGGAAAATCTCTAGCAGTACGTATAGTAGT
TCATGTCATCTTATTATTCAGTATTTATAACTTGCAAAGAAATGAATATCAGAGAGTGAGAGGAACTTGT
TTATTGCAGCTTATAATGGTTACAAATAAAGCAATAGCATCACAAATTTCACAAATAAAGCATTTTTTTC
ACTGCATTCTAGTTGTGGTTTGTCCAAACTCATCAATGTATCTTATCATGTCTGGCTCTAGCTATCCCGC
CCCTAACTCCGCCCATCCCGCCCCTAACTCCGCCCAGTTCCGCCCATTCTCCGCCCCATGGCTGACTAAT
TTTTTTTATTTATGCAGAGGCCGAGGCCGCCTCGGCCTCTGAGCTATTCCAGAAGTAGTGAGGAGGCTTT
TTTGGAGGCCTAGGGACGTACCCAATTCGCCCTATAGTGAGTCGTATTACGCGCGCTCACTGGCCGTCGT
TTTACAACGTCGTGACTGGGAAAACCCTGGCGTTACCCAACTTAATCGCCTTGCAGCACATCCCCCTTTC
GCCAGCTGGCGTAATAGCGAAGAGGCCCGCACCGATCGCCCTTCCCAACAGTTGCGCAGCCTGAATGGCG
AATGGG
[124 nt withheld, positions 3367-3490]
C
[91 nt withheld, positions 3492-3582]
A
[49 nt withheld, positions 3584-3632]
CCTTTGACGTTGGAGTCCACGTTCTTT
[37 nt withheld, positions 3660-3696]
ACCCTATCTCGGTCTATTCTTTTGATTTATAAGGGATTTTGCCGATTTCGGCCTATTGGTTAAAAAATGA
GCTGATTTAACAAAAATTTAACGCGAATTTTAACAAAATATTAACGCTTACAATTTAGGTGGCACTTTTC
GGGGAAATGTGCGCGGAACCCCTATTTGTTTATTTTTCTAAATACATTCAAATATGTATCCGCTCATGAG
ACAATAACCCTGATAAATGCTTCAATAATATTGAAAAAGGAAGAGTATGAGTATTCAACATTTCCGTGTC
GCCCTTATTCCCTTTTTTGCGGCATTTTGCCTTCCTGTTTTTGCTCACCCAGAAACGCTGGTGAAAGTAA
AAGATGCTGAAGATCAGTTGGGTGCACGAGTGGGTTACATCGAACTGGATCTCAACAGCGGTAAGATCCT
TGAGAGTTTTCGCCCCGAAGAACGTTTTCCAATGATGAGCACTTTTAAAGTTCTGCTATGTGGCGCGGTA
TTATCCCGTATTGACGCCGGGCAAGAGCAACTCGGTCGCCGCATACACTATTCTCAGAATGACTTGGTTG
AGTACTCACCAGTCACAGAAAAGCATCTTACGGATGGCATGACAGTAAGAGAATTATGCAGTGCTGCCAT
AACCATGAGTGATAACACTGCGGCCAACTTACTTCTGACAACGATCGGAGGACCGAAGGAGCTAACCGCT
TTTTTGCACAACATGGGGGATCATGTAACTCGCCTTGATCGTTGGGAACCGGAGCTGAATGAAGCCATAC
CAAACGACGAGCGTGACACCACGATGCCTGTAGCAATGGCAACAACGTTGCGCAAACTATTAACTGGCGA
ACTACTTACTCTAGCTTCCCGGCAACAATTAATAGACTGGATGGAGGCGGATAAAGTTGCAGGACCACTT
CTGCGCTCGGCCCTTCCGGCTGGCTGGTTTATTGCTGATAAATCTGGAGCCGGTGAGCGTGGGTCTCGCG
GTATCATTGCAGCACTGGGGCCAGATGGTAAGCCCTCCCGTATCGTAGTTATCTACACGACGGGGAGTCA
GGCAACTATGGATGAACGAAATAGACAGATCGCTGAGATAGGTGCCTCACTGATTAAGCATTGGTAACTG
TCAGACCAAGTTTACTCATATATACTTTAGATTGATTTAAAACTTCATTTTTAATTTAAAAGGATCTAGG
TGAAGATCCTTTTTGATAATCTCATGACCAAAATCCCTTAACGTGAGTTTTCGTTCCACTGAGCGTCAGA
CCCCGTAGAAAAGATCAAAGGATCTTCTTGAGATCCTTTTTTTCTGCGCGTAATCTGCTGCTTGCAAACA
AAAAAACCACCGCTACCAGCGGTGGTTTGTTTGCCGGATCAAGAGCTACCAACTCTTTTTCCGAAGGTAA
CTGGCTTCAGCAGAGCGCAGATACCAAATACTGTTCTTCTAGTGTAGCCGTAGTTAGGCCACCACTTCAA
GAACTCTGTAGCACCGCCTACATACCTCGCTCTGCTAATCCTGTTACCAGTGGCTGCTGCCAGTGGCGAT
AAGTCGTGTCTTACCGGGTTGGACTCAAGACGATAGTTACCGGATAAGGCGCAGCGGTCGGGCTGAACGG
GGGGTTCGTGCACACAGCCCAGCTTGGAGCGAACGACCTACACCGAACTGAGATACCTACAGCGTGAGCT
ATGAGAAAGCGCCACGCTTCCCGAAGGGAGAAAGGCGGACAGGTATCCGGTAAGCGGCAGGGTCGGAACA
GGAGAGCGCACGAGGGAGCTTCCAGGGGGAAACGCCTGGTATCTTTATAGTCCTGTCGGGTTTCGCCACC
TCTGACTTGAGCGTCGATTTTTGTGATGCTCGTCAGGGGGGCGGAGCCTATGGAAAAACGCCAGCAACGC
GGCCTTTTTACGGTTCCTGGCCTTTTGCTGGCCTTTTGCTCACATGTTCTTTCCTGCGTTATCCCCTGAT
TCTGTGGATAACCGTATTACCGCCTTTGAGTGAGCTGATACCGCTCGCCGCAGCCGAACGACCGAGCGCA
GCGAGTCAGTGAGCGAGGAAGCGGAAGAGCGCCCAATACGCAAACCGCCTCTCCCCGCGCGTTGGCCGAT
TCATTAATGCAGCTGGCACGACAGGTTTCCCGACTGGAAAGCGGGCAGTGAGCGCAACGCAATTAATGTG
AGTTAGCTCACTCATTAGGCACCCCAGGCTTTACACTTTATGCTTCCGGCTCGTATGTTGTGTGGAATTG
TGAGCGGATAACAATTTCACACAGGAAACAGCTATGACCATGATTACGCCAAGCGCGCAATTAACCCTCA
CTAAAGGGAACAAAAGCTGGAGCTGCAAGCTTAATGTAGTCTTATGCAATACTCTTGTAGTCTTGCAACA
TGGTAACGATGAGTTAGCAACATGCCTTACAAGGAGAGAAAAAGCACCGTGCATGCCGATTGGTGGAAGT
AAGGTGGTACGATCGTGCCTTATTAGGAAGGCAACAGACGGGTCTGACATGGATTGGACGAACCACTGAA
TTGCCGCATTGCAGAGATATTGTATTTAAGTGCCTAGCTCGATACATAAACGGGTCTCTCTGGTTAGACC
AGATCTGAGCCTGGGAGCTCTCTGGCTAACTAGGGAACCCACTGCTTAAGCCTCAATAAAGCTTGCCTTG
AGTGCTTCAAGTAGTGTGTGCCCGTCTGTTGTGTGACTCTGGTAACTAGAGATCCCTCAGACCCTTTTAG
TCAGTGTGGAAAATCTCTAGCAGTGGCGCCCGAACAGGGACTTGAAAGCGAAAGGGAAACCAGAGGAGCT
CTCTCGACGCAGGACTCGGCTTGCTGAAGCGCGCACGGCAAGAGGCGAGGGGCGGCGACTGGTGAGTACG
CCAAAAATTTTGACTAGCGGAGGCTAGAAGGAGAGAGATGGGTGCGAGAGCGTCAGTATTAAGCGGGGGA
GAATTAGATCGCGATGGGAAAAAATTCGGTTAAGGCCAGGGGGAAAGAAAAAATATAAATTAAAACATAT
AGTATGGGCAAGCAGGGAGCTAGAACGATTCGCAGTTAATCCTGGCCTGTTAGAAACATCAGAAGGCTGT
AGACAAATACTGGGACAGCTACAACCATCCCTTCAGACAGGATCAGAAGAACTTAGATCATTATATAATA
CAGTAGCAACCCTCTATTGTGTGCATCAAAGGATAGAGATAAAAGACACCAAGGAAGCTTTAGACAAGAT
AGAGGAAGAGCAAAACAAAAGTAAGACCACCGCACAGCAAGCGGCCGCTGATCTTCAGACCTGGAGGAGG
AGATATGAGGGACAATTGGAGAAGTGAATTATATAAATATAAAGTAGTAAAAATTGAACCATTAGGAGTA
GCACCCACCAAGGCAAAGAGAAGAGTGGTGCAGAGAGAAAAAAGAGCAGTGGGAATAGGAGCTTTGTTCC
TTGGGTTCTTGGGAGCAGCAGGAAGCACTATGGGCGCAGCGTCAATGACGCTGACGGTACAGGCCAGACA
ATTATTGTCTGGTATAGTGCAGCAGCAGAACAATTTGCTGAGGGCTATTGAGGCGCAACAGCATCTGTTG
CAACTCACAGTCTGGGGCATCAAGCAGCTCCAGGCAAGAATCCTGGCTGTGGAAAGATACCTAAAGGATC
AACAGCTCCTGGGGATTTGGGGTTGCTCTGGAAAACTCATTTGCACCACTGCTGTGCCTTGGAATGCTAG
TTGGAGTAATAAATCTCTGGAACAGATTTGGAATCACACGACCTGGATGGAGTGGGACAGAGAAATTAAC
AATTACACAAGCTTAATACACTCCTTAATTGAAGAATCGCAAAACCAGCAAGAAAAGAATGAACAAGAAT
TATTGGAATTAGATAAATGGGCAAGTTTGTGGAATTGGTTTAACATAACAAATTGGCTGTGGTATATAAA
ATTATTCATAATGATAGTAGGAGGCTTGGTAGGTTTAAGAATAGTTTTTGCTGTACTTTCTATAGTGAAT
AGAGTTAGGCAGGGATATTCACCATTATCGTTTCAGACCCACCTCCCAACCCCGAGGGGACCCAGAGAGG
GCCTATTTCCCATGATTCCTTCATATTTGCATATACGATACAAGGCTGTTAGAGAGATAATTAGAATTAA
TTTGACTGTAAACACAAAGATATTAGTACAAAATACGTGACGTAGAAAGTAATAATTTCTTGGGTAGTTT
GCAGTTTTAAAATTATGTTTTAAAATGGACTATCATATGCTTACCGTAACTTGAAAGTATTTCGATTTCT
TGGCTTTATATATCTTGTGGAAAGGACGAAACACCGGTTTAAGGAATACTGCCCGAGTTTTAGAGCTAGA
AATAGCAAGTTAAAATAAGGCTAGTCCGTTATCAACTTGAAAAAGTGGCACCGAGTCGGTGCTTTTTTAA
GCTTGGCGTAACTAGATCTTGAGACAAATGGCAGTATTCATCCACAATTTTAAAAGAAAAGGGGGGATTG
GGGGGTACAGTGCAGGGGAAAGAATAGTAGACATAATAGCAACAGACATACAAACTAAAGAATTACAAAA
ACAAATTACAAAAATTCAAAATTTTCGGGTTTATTACAGGGACAGCAGAGATCCACTTTGGCGCCGGCTC
GAGGGGG
Features (pLannotate 1.2.2; 29 found; start..end, strand, type, name):
     14..80      +  CDS            small t antigen (fragment): SV40 (simian virus 40) small t antigen
    106..317     +  promoter       EF-1α core promoter: core promoter for human elongation factor EF-1α
    318..1256    +  intron         EF-1α intron A: intron upstream of the start codon of human EF-1α
   1278..1877    +  CDS            PuroR (fragment): puromycin N-acetyltransferase; pac from Streptomyces; confers resistance to puromycin
   1893..2481    +  misc_feature   WPRE: woodchuck hepatitis virus posttranscriptional regulatory element
   2532..2551    +  misc_feature   cPPT/CTS (fragment): central polypurine tract and central termination sequence of HIV-1
   2553..2786    +  LTR            3' LTR (ΔU3): self-inactivating 3' long terminal repeat (LTR) from HIV-1
   2864..2985    +  polyA_signal   SV40 poly(A) signal: SV40 polyadenylation signal
   3025..3160    +  rep_origin     SV40 ori: SV40 origin of replication
   3181..3199    -  promoter       T7 promoter: promoter for bacteriophage T7 RNA polymerase
   3207..3362    +  CDS            lacZα (fragment): LacZα fragment of β-galactosidase; lacZ fragment
   3367..3795    +  rep_origin     f1 ori (sequence partly withheld): f1 bacteriophage origin of replication; arrow indicates direction of (+) strand synthesis
   3848..3952    +  promoter       AmpR promoter: bla
   3953..4813    +  CDS            AmpR: β-lactamase; bla; confers resistance to ampicillin, carbenicillin, and related antibiotics
   4984..5572    +  rep_origin     ori: high-copy-number ColE1/pMB1/pBR322/pUC origin of replication
   5755..5847    +  CDS            lacI (fragment): lac repressor; lacI; The lac repressor binds to the lac operator to inhibit transcription in E. coli. This inhibition can be relieved by adding lactose or isopropyl-β-D-thiogalactopyranoside (IPTG).
   5860..5881    +  protein_bind   CAP binding site: CAP binding activates transcription in the presence of cAMP. E. coli catabolite activator protein
   5896..5926    +  promoter       lac promoter: promoter for the E. coli lac operon
   5934..5950    +  protein_bind   lac operator: The lac repressor binds to the lac operator to inhibit transcription in E. coli. This inhibition can be relieved by adding lactose or isopropyl-β-D-thiogalactopyranoside (IPTG). lac repressor encoded by lacI
   5995..6013    +  promoter       T3 promoter: promoter for bacteriophage T3 RNA polymerase
   6041..6267    +  promoter       RSV promoter: Rous sarcoma virus enhancer/promoter
   6268..6448    +  LTR            5' LTR (truncated): truncated 5' long terminal repeat (LTR) from HIV-1
   6495..6620    +  misc_feature   HIV-1 Ψ: packaging signal of human immunodeficiency virus type 1
   6604..6967    +  CDS            HIV-1 gag (fragment): gag protein from human immunodeficiency virus 1; gag
   7113..7346    +  misc_feature   RRE: The Rev response element (RRE) of HIV-1 allows for Rev-dependent mRNA export from the nucleus to the cytoplasm.
   7723..7749    +  CDS            Rev (fragment): human immunodeficiency virus 1 (HIV-1) Rev protein; rev; enhances nuclear export of unspliced and incompletely spliced viral mRNAs
   7753..7993    +  promoter       U6 promoter: RNA polymerase III promoter for human U6 snRNA
   8023..8098    +  misc_RNA       gRNA scaffold: guide RNA scaffold for the Streptococcus pyogenes CRISPR/Cas9 system
   8154..8271    +  misc_feature   cPPT/CTS: central polypurine tract and central termination sequence of HIV-1
