[The description below was written by a language model from this plasmid's Addgene catalogue record and pLannotate feature annotations shown in this document.]
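Description:
PIP4K2A gRNA (BRDN0001149528) is a third-generation lentiviral CRISPR guide plasmid built on the lentiGuide-Puro backbone and designed to target human PIP4K2A, with the guide designed against the gene's reference transcript. It is propagated in E. coli as a high-copy plasmid through a ColE1/pUC-type origin with ampicillin selection via β-lactamase. The bacterial portion also carries an f1 origin, lac regulatory remnants and T7/T3 promoters. An SV40 poly(A) signal and an SV40 origin lie just outside the 3' LTR.

The lentiviral transfer cassette begins with an RSV promoter fused to a truncated HIV-1 5' LTR, which makes genomic RNA production Tat-independent. This is followed by the Ψ packaging signal with a partial gag sequence and by the Rev response element for Rev-dependent nuclear export. A human U6 RNA polymerase III promoter then drives the PIP4K2A-specific spacer joined to the Streptococcus pyogenes Cas9 guide RNA scaffold. Downstream sits a cPPT/CTS element, which aids nuclear import of the viral genome. An EF-1α core promoter with its intron A then expresses puromycin N-acetyltransferase for selection of transduced mammalian cells, and a WPRE enhances transcript expression. The cassette ends in a ΔU3 self-inactivating 3' LTR.

The plasmid does not encode Cas9, so it is meant to be used with a separate Cas9 lentiviral vector or in cells that already express Cas9, where the guide directs cleavage at the PIP4K2A locus for knockout studies. It is an individual clone associated with a human kinome guide library developed using optimized sgRNA design rules.
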