Addgene plasmid #76575: PIP4K2A gRNA (BRDN0001149528)
Purpose: 3rd generation lentiviral gRNA plasmid targeting human PIP4K2A
Depositing lab: John Doench & David Root. Depositing organization: Broad Institute. Publication: Optimized sgRNA design to maximize activity and minimize off-target effects of CRISPR-Cas9. Doench JG, Fusi N, Sullender M, Hegde M, Vaimberg EW, Donovan KF, Smith I, Tothova Z, Wilen C, Orchard R, Virgin HW, Listgarten J, Root DE. Nat Biotechnol. 2016 Jan 18. doi: 10.1038/nbt.3437. PubMed 26780180.
Backbone
  Vector backbone: lentiGuide-Puro
  Backbone manufacturer: Zhang Lab (Addgene plasmid # 52963)
  Vector type: Mammalian Expression, Lentiviral, CRISPR
  Selectable markers: Puromycin
Growth in bacteria
  Bacterial resistance: Ampicillin, 100 μg/mL
  Growth temperature: 37°C
  Growth strain: DH5alpha
  Copy number: High Copy
Gene/Insert
  Gene/Insert name: PIP4K2A (alt names: PIP4K2A; NM_005028.4)
  gRNA/shRNA sequence: GTTTAAGGAATACTGCCCGA
  Species: H. sapiens (human)
  Entrez Gene: PIP4K2A (a.k.a. PI5P4KA, PIP5K2A, PIP5KII-alpha, PIP5KIIA, PIPK)
  Promoter: hU6
  Cloning method: Unknown
  Sequencing primers: 5′ U6-F; 3′ pS2-R
Terms and licenses: Academic/Nonprofit Terms; Industry Terms: Not Available to Industry
Depositor comments: The gRNA was designed to target the following Genbank reference sequence(s): NM_005028.4. Note that this plasmid does NOT contain Cas9. It should be used in conjunction with lentiCas9-Blast (Addgene #52962) or otherwise with cell lines already expressing Cas9. Browse the full kinome gRNA library at http://www.addgene.org/pooled-library/broadgpp-human-kinome/ or visit http://www.broadinstitute.org/rnai/public/ for detailed protocols and information.
How to cite: PIP4K2A gRNA (BRDN0001149528) was a gift from John Doench & David Root (Addgene plasmid # 76575 ; http://n2t.net/addgene:76575 ; RRID:Addgene_76575)
