>Addgene plasmid #76575 | PIP4K2A gRNA (BRDN0001149528) | depositor partial sequence | sequence record 144035 | Target Sequence
GTTTAAGGAATACTGCCCGA
