>Addgene plasmid #76575 | PIP4K2A gRNA (BRDN0001149528) | addgene partial sequence | sequence record 186097 | hU6-F
AGAAAGTAATAATTTCTTGGGTAGTTTGCAGTTTTAAAATTATGTTTTAAAATGGACTATCATATGCTTA
CCGTAACTTGAAAGTATTTCGATTTCTTGGCTTTATATATCTTGTGGAAAGGACGAAACACCGGTTTAAG
GAATACTGCCCGAGTTTTAGAGCTAGAAATAGCAAGTTAAAATAAGGCTAGTCCGTTATCAACTTGAAAA
AGTGGCACCGAGTCGGTGCTTTTTTAAGCTTGGCGTAACTAGATCTTGAGACAAATGGCAGTATTCATCC
ACAATTTTAAAAGAAAAGGGGGGATTGGGGGGTACAGTGCAGGGGAAAGAATAGTAGACATAATAGCAAC
AGACATACAAACTAAAGAATTACAAAAACAAATTACAAAAATTCAAAATTTTCGGGTTTATTACAGGGAC
AGCAGAGATCCACTTTGGCGCCGGCTCGAGGGGGCCCGGGTGCAAAGATGGATAAAGTTTTAAACAGAGA
GGAATCTTTGCAGCTAATGGACCTTCTAGGTCTTGAAAGGAGTGGGAATTGGCTCCGGTGCCCGTCAGTG
GGCAGAGCGC
